>Addgene plasmid #173654 | Lenti-sgKmt2c#2/Cre | addgene full sequence | sequence record 363653 | Addgene NGS Result
TTTGAATGTATTTAGAAAAATAAACAAATAGGGGTTCCGCGCACATTTCCCCGAAAAGTGCCACCTGACG
TCGACGGATCGGGAGATCTCCCGATCCCCTATGGTGCACTCTCAGTACAATCTGCTCTGATGCCGCATAG
TTAAGCCAGTATCTGCTCCCTGCTTGTGTGTTGGAGGTCGCTGAGTAGTGCGCGAGCAAAATTTAAGCTA
CAACAAGGCAAGGCTTGACCGACAATTGCATGAAGAATCTGCTTAGGGTTAGGCGTTTTGCGCTGCTTCG
CGATGTACGGGCCAGATATACGCGTTGACATTGATTATTGACTAGTTATTAATAGTAATCAATTACGGGG
TCATTAGTTCATAGCCCATATATGGAGTTCCGCGTTACATAACTTACGGTAAATGGCCCGCCTGGCTGAC
CGCCCAACGACCCCCGCCCATTGACGTCAATAATGACGTATGTTCCCATAGTAACGCCAATAGGGACTTT
CCATTGACGTCAATGGGTGGAGTATTTACGGTAAACTGCCCACTTGGCAGTACATCAAGTGTATCATATG
CCAAGTACGCCCCCTATTGACGTCAATGACGGTAAATGGCCCGCCTGGCATTATGCCCAGTACATGACCT
TATGGGACTTTCCTACTTGGCAGTACATCTACGTATTAGTCATCGCTATTACCATGGTGATGCGGTTTTG
GCAGTACATCAATGGGCGTGGATAGCGGTTTGACTCACGGGGATTTCCAAGTCTCCACCCCATTGACGTC
AATGGGAGTTTGTTTTGGCACCAAAATCAACGGGACTTTCCAAAATGTCGTAACAACTCCGCCCCATTGA
CGCAAATGGGCGGTAGGCGTGTACGGTGGGAGGTCTATATAAGCAGCGCGTTTTGCCTGTACTGGGTCTC
TCTGGTTAGACCAGATCTGAGCCTGGGAGCTCTCTGGCTAACTAGGGAACCCACTGCTTAAGCCTCAATA
AAGCTTGCCTTGAGTGCTTCAAGTAGTGTGTGCCCGTCTGTTGTGTGACTCTGGTAACTAGAGATCCCTC
AGACCCTTTTAGTCAGTGTGGAAAATCTCTAGCAGTGGCGCCCGAACAGGGACTTGAAAGCGAAAGGGAA
ACCAGAGGAGCTCTCTCGACGCAGGACTCGGCTTGCTGAAGCGCGCACGGCAAGAGGCGAGGGGCGGCGA
CTGGTGAGTACGCCAAAAATTTTGACTAGCGGAGGCTAGAAGGAGAGAGATGGGTGCGAGAGCGTCAGTA
TTAAGCGGGGGAGAATTAGATCGCGATGGGAAAAAATTCGGTTAAGGCCAGGGGGAAAGAAAAAATATAA
ATTAAAACATATAGTATGGGCAAGCAGGGAGCTAGAACGATTCGCAGTTAATCCTGGCCTGTTAGAAACA
TCAGAAGGCTGTAGACAAATACTGGGACAGCTACAACCATCCCTTCAGACAGGATCAGAAGAACTTAGAT
CATTATATAATACAGTAGCAACCCTCTATTGTGTGCATCAAAGGATAGAGATAAAAGACACCAAGGAAGC
TTTAGACAAGATAGAGGAAGAGCAAAACAAAAGTAAGACCACCGCACAGCAAGCGGCCGGCCGCTGATCT
TCAGACCTGGAGGAGGAGATATGAGGGACAATTGGAGAAGTGAATTATATAAATATAAAGTAGTAAAAAT
TGAACCATTAGGAGTAGCACCCACCAAGGCAAAGAGAAGAGTGGTGCAGAGAGAAAAAAGAGCAGTGGGA
ATAGGAGCTTTGTTCCTTGGGTTCTTGGGAGCAGCAGGAAGCACTATGGGCGCAGCGTCAATGACGCTGA
CGGTACAGGCCAGACAATTATTGTCTGGTATAGTGCAGCAGCAGAACAATTTGCTGAGGGCTATTGAGGC
GCAACAGCATCTGTTGCAACTCACAGTCTGGGGCATCAAGCAGCTCCAGGCAAGAATCCTGGCTGTGGAA
AGATACCTAAAGGATCAACAGCTCCTGGGGATTTGGGGTTGCTCTGGAAAACTCATTTGCACCACTGCTG
TGCCTTGGAATGCTAGTTGGAGTAATAAATCTCTGGAACAGATTTGGAATCACACGACCTGGATGGAGTG
GGACAGAGAAATTAACAATTACACAAGCTTAATACACTCCTTAATTGAAGAATCGCAAAACCAGCAAGAA
AAGAATGAACAAGAATTATTGGAATTAGATAAATGGGCAAGTTTGTGGAATTGGTTTAACATAACAAATT
GGCTGTGGTATATAAAATTATTCATAATGATAGTAGGAGGCTTGGTAGGTTTAAGAATAGTTTTTGCTGT
ACTTTCTATAGTGAATAGAGTTAGGCAGGGATATTCACCATTATCGTTTCAGACCCACCTCCCAACCCCG
AGGGGACCCGACAGGCCCGAAGGAATAGAAGAAGAAGGTGGAGAGAGAGACAGAGACAGATCCATTCGAT
TAGTGAACGGATCGGCACTGCGTGCGCCAATTCTGCAGACAAATGGCAGTATTCATCCACAATTTTAAAA
GAAAAGGGGGGATTGGGGGGTACAGTGCAGGGGAAAGAATAGTAGACATAATAGCAACAGACATACAAAC
TAAAGAATTACAAAAACAAATTACAAAAATTCAAAATTTTCGGGTTTATTACAGGGACAGCAGAGATCCA
GTTTGGTTAGTACCGGGCCCGCTCTAGCCCTGCAGGAACTGTTTAAACTGTGAGGGCCTATTTCCCATGA
TTCCTTCATATTTGCATATACGATACAAGGCTGTTAGAGAGATAATTGGAATTAATTTGACTGTAAACAC
AAAGATATTAGTACAAAATACGTGACGTAGAAAGTAATAATTTCTTGGGTAGTTTGCAGTTTTAAAATTA
TGTTTTAAAATGGACTATCATATGCTTACCGTAACTTGAAAGTATTTCGATTTCTTGGCTTTATATATCT
TGTGGAAAGGACCAAACACCGAAGCACCCAGACAGCCTGTGGTTTTAGAGCTAGAAATAGCAAGTTAAAA
TAAGGCTAGTCCGTTATCAACTTGAAAAAGTGGCACCGAGTCGGTGCTTTTTTGTTTGGCGCGCCTATGG
CTTAATTAACATGGCGGCCGCATTCTACCGGGTAGGGGAGGCGCTTTTCCCAAGGCAGTCTGGAGCATGC
GCTTTAGCAGCCCCGCTGGGCACTTGGCGCTACACAAGTGGCCTCTGGCCTCGCACACATTCCACATCCA
CCGGTAGGCGCCAACCGGCTCCGTTCTTTGGTGGCCCCTTCGCGCCACCTTCTACTCCTCCCCTAGTCAG
GAAGTTCCCCCCCGCCCCGCAGCTCGCGTCGTGCAGGACGTGACAAATGGAAGTAGCACGTCTCACTAGT
CTCGTGCAGATGGACAGCACCGCTGAGCAATGGAAGCGGGTAGGCCTTTGGGGCAGCGGCCAATAGCAGC
TTTGCTCCTTCGCTTTCTGGGCTCAGAGGCTGGGAAGGGGTGGGTCCGGGGGCGGGCTCAGGGGCGGGCT
CAGGGGCGGGGCGGGCGCCCGAAGGTCCTCCGGAGGCCCGGCATTCTGCACGCTTCAAAAGCGCACGTCT
GCCGCGCTGTTCTCCTCTTCCTCATCTCCGGGACCCGGGATGCCCAAGAAGAAGAGGAAGGTGTCCAATT
TACTGACCGTACACCAAAATTTGCCTGCATTACCGGTCGATGCAACGAGTGATGAGGTTCGCAAGAACCT
GATGGACATGTTCAGGGATCGCCAGGCGTTTTCTGAGCATACCTGGAAAATGCTTCTGTCCGTTTGCCGG
TCGTGGGCGGCATGGTGCAAGTTGAATAACCGGAAATGGTTTCCCGCAGAACCTGAAGATGTTCGCGATT
ATCTTCTATATCTTCAGGCGCGCGGTCTGGCAGTAAAAACTATCCAGCAACATTTGGGCCAGCTAAACAT
GCTTCATCGTCGGTCCGGGCTGCCACGACCAAGTGACAGCAATGCTGTTTCACTGGTTATGCGGCGGATC
CGAAAAGAAAACGTTGATGCCGGTGAACGTGCAAAACAGGCTCTAGCGTTCGAACGCACTGATTTCGACC
AGGTTCGTTCACTCATGGAAAATAGCGATCGCTGCCAGGATATACGTAATCTGGCATTTCTGGGGATTGC
TTATAACACCCTGTTACGTATAGCCGAAATTGCCAGGATCAGGGTTAAAGATATCTCACGTACTGACGGT
GGGAGAATGTTAATCCATATTGGCAGAACGAAAACGCTGGTTAGCACCGCAGGTGTAGAGAAGGCACTTA
GCCTGGGGGTAACTAAACTGGTCGAGCGATGGATTTCCGTCTCTGGTGTAGCTGATGATCCGAATAACTA
CCTGTTTTGCCGGGTCAGAAAAAATGGTGTTGCCGCGCCATCTGCCACCAGCCAGCTATCAACTCGCGCC
CTGGAAGGGATTTTTGAAGCAACTCATCGATTGATTTACGGCGCTAAGGATGACTCTGGTCAGAGATACC
TGGCCTGGTCTGGACACAGTGCCCGTGTCGGAGCCGCGCGAGATATGGCCCGCGCTGGAGTTTCAATACC
GGAGATCATGCAAGCTGGTGGCTGGACCAATGTAAATATTGTCATGAACTATATCCGTAACCTGGATAGT
GAAACAGGGGCAATGGTGCGCCTGCTGGAAGATGGCGATTAGCCATGTTTAAGGGTTCCGGTTCCACTAG
GTACAATTCGATATCAAGCTTATCGATAATCAACCTCTGGATTACAAAATTTGTGAAAGATTGACTGGTA
TTCTTAACTATGTTGCTCCTTTTACGCTATGTGGATACGCTGCTTTAATGCCTTTGTATCATGCTATTGC
TTCCCGTATGGCTTTCATTTTCTCCTCCTTGTATAAATCCTGGTTGCTGTCTCTTTATGAGGAGTTGTGG
CCCGTTGTCAGGCAACGTGGCGTGGTGTGCACTGTGTTTGCTGACGCAACCCCCACTGGTTGGGGCATTG
CCACCACCTGTCAGCTCCTTTCCGGGACTTTCGCTTTCCCCCTCCCTATTGCCACGGCGGAACTCATCGC
CGCCTGCCTTGCCCGCTGCTGGACAGGGGCTCGGCTGTTGGGCACTGACAATTCCGTGGTGTTGTCGGGG
AAATCATCGTCCTTTCCTTGGCTGCTCGCCTGTGTTGCCACCTGGATTCTGCGCGGGACGTCCTTCTGCT
ACGTCCCTTCGGCCCTCAATCCAGCGGACCTTCCTTCCCGCGGCCTGCTGCCGGCTCTGCGGCCTCTTCC
GCGTCTTCGCCTTCGCCCTCAGACGAGTCGGATCTCCCTTTGGGCCGCCTCCCCGCATCGATACCGTCGA
CCTCGATCGAGACCTAGAAAAACATGGAGCAATCACAAGTAGCAATACAGCAGCTACCAATGCTGATTGT
GCCTGGCTAGAAGCACAAGAGGAGGAGGAGGTGGGTTTTCCAGTCACACCTCAGGTACCTTTAAGACCAA
TGACTTACAAGGCAGCTGTAGATCTTAGCCACTTTTTAAAAGAAAAGGGGGGACTGGAAGGGCTAATTCA
CTCCCAACGAAGACAAGATATCCTTGATCTGTGGATCTACCACACACAAGGCTACTTCCCTGATTGGCAG
AACTACACACCAGGGCCAGGGATCAGATATCCACTGACCTTTGGATGGTGCTACAAGCTAGTACCAGTTG
AGCAAGAGAAGGTAGAAGAAGCCAATGAAGGAGAGAACACCCGCTTGTTACACCCTGTGAGCCTGCATGG
GATGGATGACCCGGAGAGAGAAGTATTAGAGTGGAGGTTTGACAGCCGCCTAGCATTTCATCACATGGCC
CGAGAGCTGCATCCGGACTGTACTGGGTCTCTCTGGTTAGACCAGATCTGAGCCTGGGAGCTCTCTGGCT
AACTAGGGAACCCACTGCTTAAGCCTCAATAAAGCTTGCCTTGAGTGCTTCAAGTAGTGTGTGCCCGTCT
GTTGTGTGACTCTGGTAACTAGAGATCCCTCAGACCCTTTTAGTCAGTGTGGAAAATCTCTAGCAGCATG
TGAGCAAAAGGCCAGCAAAAGGCCAGGAACCGTAAAAAGGCCGCGTTGCTGGCGTTTTTCCATAGGCTCC
GCCCCCCTGACGAGCATCACAAAAATCGACGCTCAAGTCAGAGGTGGCGAAACCCGACAGGACTATAAAG
ATACCAGGCGTTTCCCCCTGGAAGCTCCCTCGTGCGCTCTCCTGTTCCGACCCTGCCGCTTACCGGATAC
CTGTCCGCCTTTCTCCCTTCGGGAAGCGTGGCGCTTTCTCATAGCTCACGCTGTAGGTATCTCAGTTCGG
TGTAGGTCGTTCGCTCCAAGCTGGGCTGTGTGCACGAACCCCCCGTTCAGCCCGACCGCTGCGCCTTATC
CGGTAACTATCGTCTTGAGTCCAACCCGGTAAGACACGACTTATCGCCACTGGCAGCAGCCACTGGTAAC
AGGATTAGCAGAGCGAGGTATGTAGGCGGTGCTACAGAGTTCTTGAAGTGGTGGCCTAACTACGGCTACA
CTAGAAGAACAGTATTTGGTATCTGCGCTCTGCTGAAGCCAGTTACCTTCGGAAAAAGAGTTGGTAGCTC
TTGATCCGGCAAACAAACCACCGCTGGTAGCGGTGGTTTTTTTGTTTGCAAGCAGCAGATTACGCGCAGA
AAAAAAGGATCTCAAGAAGATCCTTTGATCTTTTCTACGGGGTCTGACGCTCAGTGGAACGAAAACTCAC
GTTAAGGGATTTTGGTCATGAGATTATCAAAAAGGATCTTCACCTAGATCCTTTTAAATTAAAAATGAAG
TTTTAAATCAATCTAAAGTATATATGAGTAAACTTGGTCTGACAGTTACCAATGCTTAATCAGTGAGGCA
CCTATCTCAGCGATCTGTCTATTTCGTTCATCCATAGTTGCCTGACTCCCCGTCGTGTAGATAACTACGA
TACGGGAGGGCTTACCATCTGGCCCCAGTGCTGCAATGATACCGCGAGACCCACGCTCACCGGCTCCAGA
TTTATCAGCAATAAACCAGCCAGCCGGAAGGGCCGAGCGCAGAAGTGGTCCTGCAACTTTATCCGCCTCC
ATCCAGTCTATTAATTGTTGCCGGGAAGCTAGAGTAAGTAGTTCGCCAGTTAATAGTTTGCGCAACGTTG
TTGCCATTGCTACAGGCATCGTGGTGTCACGCTCGTCGTTTGGTATGGCTTCATTCAGCTCCGGTTCCCA
ACGATCAAGGCGAGTTACATGATCCCCCATGTTGTGCAAAAAAGCGGTTAGCTCCTTCGGTCCTCCGATC
GTTGTCAGAAGTAAGTTGGCCGCAGTGTTATCACTCATGGTTATGGCAGCACTGCATAATTCTCTTACTG
TCATGCCATCCGTAAGATGCTTTTCTGTGACTGGTGAGTACTCAACCAAGTCATTCTGAGAATAGTGTAT
GCGGCGACCGAGTTGCTCTTGCCCGGCGTCAATACGGGATAATACCGCGCCACATAGCAGAACTTTAAAA
GTGCTCATCATTGGAAAACGTTCTTCGGGGCGAAAACTCTCAAGGATCTTACCGCTGTTGAGATCCAGTT
CGATGTAACCCACTCGTGCACCCAACTGATCTTCAGCATCTTTTACTTTCACCAGCGTTTCTGGGTGAGC
AAAAACAGGAAGGCAAAATGCCGCAAAAAAGGGAATAAGGGCGACACGGAAATGTTGAATACTCATACTC
TTCCTTTTTCAATATTATTGAAGCATTTATCAGGGTTATTGTCTCATGAGCGGATACATA
Features (pLannotate 1.2.2; 21 found; start..end, strand, type, name):
    100..152     -  misc_feature   bom (fragment): basis of mobility region from pBR322
    307..686     +  enhancer       CMV enhancer: human cytomegalovirus immediate early enhancer
    687..886     +  promoter       CMV promoter: human cytomegalovirus (CMV) immediate early promoter
    904..1084    +  LTR            5' LTR (truncated): truncated 5' long terminal repeat (LTR) from HIV-1
   1131..1256    +  misc_feature   HIV-1 Ψ: packaging signal of human immunodeficiency virus type 1
   1240..1578    +  CDS            HIV-1 gag (fragment): gag protein from human immunodeficiency virus 1; gag
   1753..1986    +  misc_feature   RRE: The Rev response element (RRE) of HIV-1 allows for Rev-dependent mRNA export from the nucleus to the cytoplasm.
   2363..2463    +  CDS            Rev (fragment): human immunodeficiency virus 1 (HIV-1) Rev protein; rev; enhances nuclear export of unspliced and incompletely spliced viral mRNAs
   2513..2630    +  misc_feature   cPPT/CTS: central polypurine tract and central termination sequence of HIV-1
   2712..2952    +  promoter       U6 promoter: RNA polymerase III promoter for human U6 snRNA
   2982..3057    +  misc_RNA       gRNA scaffold: guide RNA scaffold for the Streptococcus pyogenes CRISPR/Cas9 system
   3110..3602    +  promoter       PGK promoter: mouse phosphoglycerate kinase 1 promoter
   3632..4662    +  CDS            Cre (fragment): site-specific recombinase Cre is a site-specific recombinase from bacteriophage P1. Recombination occurs at loxP sequences.
   4695..4718    +  misc_feature   MCS (fragment): pBluescript multiple cloning site
   4718..5306    +  misc_feature   WPRE: woodchuck hepatitis virus posttranscriptional regulatory element
   5307..5326    +  misc_feature   MCS (fragment): pBluescript multiple cloning site
   5328..5828    +  CDS            nef (fragment): NEF_HV1LA - Experimental evidence at protein level: Swiss-Prot protein existence level 1. Extracellular Nef protein targets CD4(+) T-lymphocytes for apoptosis by interacting with CXCR4 surface receptors. From Human immunodeficiency virus type 1 group M subtype B (isolate Lai) (HIV-1).
   5835..6015    +  LTR            5' LTR (truncated): truncated 5' long terminal repeat (LTR) from HIV-1
   6077..6665    -  rep_origin     ori: high-copy-number ColE1/pMB1/pBR322/pUC origin of replication
   6836..7696    -  CDS            AmpR: β-lactamase; bla; confers resistance to ampicillin, carbenicillin, and related antibiotics
   7697..41      -  promoter       AmpR promoter (across the origin): bla
