[The description below was written by a language model from this plasmid's Addgene catalogue record and pLannotate feature annotations shown in this document.]
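Description:
Lenti-sgKmt2c#2/Cre is a lentiviral CRISPR/Cre vector built on the pLL3.3 backbone that delivers a single guide RNA against mouse Kmt2c (also known as Mll3) together with Cre recombinase. In bacteria it is maintained as a high-copy plasmid through a ColE1/pUC-type origin and selected with ampicillin via the β-lactamase gene. The sequenced record is about 7.8 kb.

The viral portion has an HIV-1-derived transfer vector layout. A CMV enhancer/promoter sits upstream of a truncated 5' LTR to drive genomic RNA production in packaging cells. It is followed by the Ψ packaging signal with an adjoining gag fragment, the Rev response element for Rev-dependent nuclear export, and the cPPT/CTS, which aids nuclear import of the reverse-transcribed genome. A second truncated LTR element, preceded by a residual nef fragment, closes the transfer cassette.

Two expression units lie between these elements. A human U6 RNA polymerase III promoter transcribes the Kmt2c-targeting spacer fused to the Streptococcus pyogenes Cas9 guide scaffold. A mouse PGK promoter drives Cre, with a downstream WPRE to enhance transcript stability and expression. No Cas9 coding sequence is annotated, so the nuclease must be supplied by the recipient cells or animal.

This arrangement lets a single transduction event both trigger recombination at loxP-flanked alleles and direct Cas9 to Kmt2c. The associated publication concerns functional analysis of tumour suppressor genes in oncogenic KRAS-driven lung cancer, and the vector fits that use, although the record itself gives the purpose only as expression of the gRNA and Cre. The "#2" in the name suggests it is one of several Kmt2c guides. The cloning sites used for the guide are not recorded.
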