Addgene plasmid #173654: Lenti-sgKmt2c#2/Cre
Purpose: Expresses a Kmt2c-targeting gRNA and Cre-recombinase
Depositing lab: Charles Swanton. Depositing organization: University College London. Publication: A functional taxonomy of tumor suppression in oncogenic KRAS-driven lung cancer. Cai H, Chew SK, Li C, Tsai MK, Andrejka L, Murray CW, Hughes NW, Shuldiner EG, Ashkin EL, Tang R, Hung KL, Chen LC, Lee SYC, Yousefi M, Lin WY, Kunder CA, Cong L, McFarland CD, Petrov DA, Swanton C, Winslow MM. Cancer Discov. 2021 Feb 19. pii: 2159-8290.CD-20-1325. doi: 10.1158/2159-8290.CD-20-1325. PubMed 33608386.
Backbone
  Vector backbone: pLL3.3
  Vector type: Lentiviral, Cre/Lox, CRISPR
Growth in bacteria
  Bacterial resistance: Ampicillin, 100 μg/mL
  Growth temperature: 37°C
  Growth strain: NEB Stable
  Copy number: High Copy
Gene/Insert
  Gene/Insert name: gRNA targeting Kmt2c
  gRNA/shRNA sequence: AAGCACCCAGACAGCCTGTG
  Species: M. musculus (mouse)
  Entrez Gene: Kmt2c (a.k.a. E330008K23Rik, HALR, Mll3)
  Cloning method: Restriction Enzyme; 5′ cloning site unknown (unknown if destroyed); 3′ cloning site unknown (unknown if destroyed)
Terms and licenses: Academic/Nonprofit Terms; Industry Terms: Not Available to Industry
How to cite: Lenti-sgKmt2c#2/Cre was a gift from Charles Swanton (Addgene plasmid # 173654 ; http://n2t.net/addgene:173654 ; RRID:Addgene_173654)
